>Addgene plasmid #185723 | FUGW-UBC-EGFP-2A-dnVAMP2 | addgene full sequence | sequence record 365713 | Addgene Partial NGS Result
ACAATCTGCTCTGATGCCGCATAGTTAAGCCAGTATCTGCTCCCTGCTTGTGTGTTGGAGGTCGCTGAGT
AGTGCGCGAGCAAAATTTAAGCTACAACAAGGCAAGGCTTGACCGACAATTGCATGAAGAATCTGCTTAG
GGTTAGGCGTTTTGCGCTGCTTCGCGATGTACGGGCCAGATATACGCGTTGACATTGATTATTGACTAGT
TATTAATAGTAATCAATTACGGGGTCATTAGTTCATAGCCCATATATGGAGTTCCGCGTTACATAACTTA
CGGTAAATGGCCCGCCTGGCTGACCGCCCAACGACCCCCGCCCATTGACGTCAATAATGACGTATGTTCC
CATAGTAACGCCAATAGGGACTTTCCATTGACGTCAATGGGTGGAGTATTTACGGTAAACTGCCCACTTG
GCAGTACATCAAGTGTATCATATGCCAAGTACGCCCCCTATTGACGTCAATGACGGTAAATGGCCCGCCT
GGCATTATGCCCAGTACATGACCTTATGGGACTTTCCTACTTGGCAGTACATCTACGTATTAGTCATCGC
TATTACCATGGTGATGCGGTTTTGGCAGTACATCAATGGGCGTGGATAGCGGTTTGACTCACGGGGATTT
CCAAGTCTCCACCCCATTGACGTCAATGGGAGTTTGTTTTGGCACCAAAATCAACGGGACTTTCCAAAAT
GTCGTAACAACTCCGCCCCATTGACGCAAATGGGCGGTAGGCGTGTACGGTGGGAGGTCTATATAAGCAG
CGCGTTTTGCCTGTACTGGGTCTCTCTGGTTAGACCAGATCTGAGCCTGGGAGCTCTCTGGCTAACTAGG
GAACCCACTGCTTAAGCCTCAATAAAGCTTGCCTTGAGTGCTTCAAGTAGTGTGTGCCCGTCTGTTGTGT
GACTCTGGTAACTAGAGATCCCTCAGACCCTTTTAGTCAGTGTGGAAAATCTCTAGCAGTGGCGCCCGAA
CAGGGACTTGAAAGCGAAAGGGAAACCAGAGGAGCTCTCTCGACGCAGGACTCGGCTTGCTGAAGCGCGC
ACGGCAAGAGGCGAGGGGCGGCGACTGGTGAGTACGCCAAAAATTTTGACTAGCGGAGGCTAGAAGGAGA
GAGATGGGTGCGAGAGCGTCAGTATTAAGCGGGGGAGAATTAGATCGCGATGGGAAAAAATTCGGTTAAG
GCCAGGGGGAAAGAAAAAATATAAATTAAAACATATAGTATGGGCAAGCAGGGAGCTAGAACGATTCGCA
GTTAATCCTGGCCTGTTAGAAACATCAGAAGGCTGTAGACAAATACTGGGACAGCTACAACCATCCCTTC
AGACAGGATCAGAAGAACTTAGATCATTATATAATACAGTAGCAACCCTCTATTGTGTGCATCAAAGGAT
AGAGATAAAAGACACCAAGGAAGCTTTAGACAAGATAGAGGAAGAGCAAAACAAAAGTAAGACCACCGCA
CAGCAAGCGGCCGCTGATCTTCAGACCTGGAGGAGGAGATATGAGGGACAATTGGAGAAGTGAATTATAT
AAATATAAAGTAGTAAAAATTGAACCATTAGGAGTAGCACCCACCAAGGCAAAGAGAAGAGTGGTGCAGA
GAGAAAAAAGAGCAGTGGGAATAGGAGCTTTGTTCCTTGGGTTCTTGGGAGCAGCAGGAAGCACTATGGG
CGCAGCGTCAATGACGCTGACGGTACAGGCCAGACAATTATTGTCTGGTATAGTGCAGCAGCAGAACAAT
TTGCTGAGGGCTATTGAGGCGCAACAGCATCTGTTGCAACTCACAGTCTGGGGCATCAAGCAGCTCCAGG
CAAGAATCCTGGCTGTGGAAAGATACCTAAAGGATCAACAGCTCCTGGGGATTTGGGGTTGCTCTGGAAA
ACTCATTTGCACCACTGCTGTGCCTTGGAATGCTAGTTGGAGTAATAAATCTCTGGAACAGATTTGGAAT
CACACGACCTGGATGGAGTGGGACAGAGAAATTAACAATTACACAAGCTTAATACACTCCTTAATTGAAG
AATCGCAAAACCAGCAAGAAAAGAATGAACAAGAATTATTGGAATTAGATAAATGGGCAAGTTTGTGGAA
TTGGTTTAACATAACAAATTGGCTGTGGTATATAAAATTATTCATAATGATAGTAGGAGGCTTGGTAGGT
TTAAGAATAGTTTTTGCTGTACTTTCTATAGTGAATAGAGTTAGGCAGGGATATTCACCATTATCGTTTC
AGACCCACCTCCCAACCCCGAGGGGACCCGACAGGCCCGAAGGAATAGAAGAAGAAGGTGGAGAGAGAGA
CAGAGACAGATCCATTCGATTAGTGAACGGATCGGCACTGCGTGCGCCAATTCTGCAGACAAATGGCAGT
ATTCATCCACAATTTTAAAAGAAAAGGGGGGATTGGGGGGTACAGTGCAGGGGAAAGAATAGTAGACATA
ATAGCAACAGACATACAAACTAAAGAATTACAAAAACAAATTACAAAAATTCAAAATTTTCGGGTTTATT
ACAGGGACAGCAGAGATCCAGTTTGGTTAATTAACCCGTGTCGGCTCCAGATCTGGCCTCCGCGCCGGGT
TTTGGCGCCTCCCGCGGGCGCCCCCCTCCTCACGGCGAGCGCTGCCACGTCAGACGAAGGGCGCAGCGAG
CGTCCTGATCCTTCCGCCCGGACGCTCAGGACAGCGGCCCGCTGCTCATAAGACTCGGCCTTAGAACCCC
AGTATCAGCAGAAGGACATTTTAGGACGGGACTTGGGTGACTCTAGGGCACTGGTTTTCTTTCCAGAGAG
CGGAACAGGCGAGGAAAAGTAGTCCCTTCTCGGCGATTCTGCGGAGGGATCTCCGTGGGGCGGTGAACGC
CGATGATTATATAAGGACGCGCCGGGTGTGGCACAGCTAGTTCCGTCGCAGCCGGGATTTGGGTCGCGGT
TCTTGTTTGTGGATCGCTGTGATCGTCACTTGGTGAGTAGCGGGCTGCTGGGCTGGCCGGGGCTTTCGTG
GCCGCCGGGCCGCTCGGTGGGACGGAAGCGTGTGGAGAGACCGCCAAGGGCTGTAGTCTGGGTCCGCGAG
CAAGGTTGCCCTGAACTGGGGGTTGGGGGGAGCGCAGCAAAATGGCGGCTGTTCCCGAGTCTTGAATGGA
AGACGCTTGTGAGGCGGGCTGTGAGGTCGTTGAAACAAGGTGGGGGGCATGGTGGGCGGCAAGAACCCAA
GGTCTTGAGGCCTTCGCTAATGCGGGAAAGCTCTTATTCGGGTGAGATGGGCTGGGGCACCATCTGGGGA
CCCTGACGTGAAGTTTGTCACTGACTGGAGAACTCGGTTTGTCGTCTGTTGCGGGGGCGGCAGTTATGGC
GGTGCCGTTGGGCAGTGCACCCGTACCTTTGGGAGCGCGCGCCCTCGTCGTGTCGTGACGTCACCCGTTC
TGTTGGCTTATAATGCAGGGTGGGGCCACCTGCCGGTAGGTGTGCGGTAGGCTTTTCTCCGTCGCAGGAC
GCAGGGTTCGGGCCTAGGGTAGGCTCTCCTGAATCGACAGGCGCCGGACCTCTGGTGAGGGGAGGGATAA
GTGAGGCGTCAGTTTCTTTGGTCGGTTTTATGTACCTATCTTCTTAAGTAGCTGAAGCTCCGGTTTTGAA
CTATGCGCTCGGGGTTGGCGAGTGTGTTTTGTGAAGTTTTTTAGGCACCTTTTGAAATGTAATCATTTGG
GTCAATATGTAATTTTCAGTGTTAGACTAGTAAATTGTCCGCTAAATTCTGGCCGTTTTTGGCTTTTTTG
TTAGACGAAGCTTGGGCTGCAGGTCGACTCTAGAGGATCCCCGGGTACCGGTCGCCACCATGGTGAGCAA
GGGCGAGGAGCTGTTCACCGGGGTGGTGCCCATCCTGGTCGAGCTGGACGGCGACGTAAACGGCCACAAG
TTCAGCGTGTCCGGCGAGGGCGAGGGCGATGCCACCTACGGCAAGCTGACCCTGAAGTTCATCTGCACCA
CCGGCAAGCTGCCCGTGCCCTGGCCCACCCTCGTGACCACCCTGACCTACGGCGTGCAGTGCTTCAGCCG
CTACCCCGACCACATGAAGCAGCACGACTTCTTCAAGTCCGCCATGCCCGAAGGCTACGTCCAGGAGCGC
ACCATCTTCTTCAAGGACGACGGCAACTACAAGACCCGCGCCGAGGTGAAGTTCGAGGGCGACACCCTGG
TGAACCGCATCGAGCTGAAGGGCATCGACTTCAAGGAGGACGGCAACATCCTGGGGCACAAGCTGGAGTA
CAACTACAACAGCCACAACGTCTATATCATGGCCGACAAGCAGAAGAACGGCATCAAGGTGAACTTCAAG
ATCCGCCACAACATCGAGGACGGCAGCGTGCAGCTCGCCGACCACTACCAGCAGAACACCCCCATCGGCG
ACGGCCCCGTGCTGCTGCCCGACAACCACTACCTGAGCACCCAGTCCGCCCTGAGCAAAGACCCCAACGA
GAAGCGCGATCACATGGTCCTGCTGGAGTTCGTGACCGCCGCCGGGATCACTCTCGGCATGGACGAGCTG
TACAAGGGAAGCGGAGCCACGAACTTCTCTCTGTTAAAGCAAGCAGGAGACGTGGAAGAAAACCCCGGTC
CTATGTCTGCTACCGCTGCCACGGCCCCCCCTGCTGCCCCGGCTGGGGAGGGTGGTCCCCCTGCACCCCC
TCCAAACCTCACCAGTAACAGGAGACTGCAGCAGACCCAGGCCCAGGTGGATGAGGTGGTGGACATCATG
AGGGTGAACGTGGACAAGGTCCTGGAGCGAGACCAGAAGCTGTCGGAGCTGGACGACCGTGCAGATGCAC
TCCAGGCGGGGGCCTCCCAGTTTGAAACAAGCGCAGCCAAGCTCAAGCGCAAATACTGGTGGAAAAACCT
CAAGATGATGTAAGAATTCGATATCAAGCTTATCGATAATCAACCTCTGGATTACAAAATTTGTGAAAGA
TTGACTGGTATTCTTAACTATGTTGCTCCTTTTACGCTATGTGGATACGCTGCTTTAATGCCTTTGTATC
ATGCTATTGCTTCCCGTATGGCTTTCATTTTCTCCTCCTTGTATAAATCCTGGTTGCTGTCTCTTTATGA
GGAGTTGTGGCCCGTTGTCAGGCAACGTGGCGTGGTGTGCACTGTGTTTGCTGACGCAACCCCCACTGGT
TGGGGCATTGCCACCACCTGTCAGCTCCTTTCCGGGACTTTCGCTTTCCCCCTCCCTATTGCCACGGCGG
AACTCATCGCCGCCTGCCTTGCCCGCTGCTGGACAGGGGCTCGGCTGTTGGGCACTGACAATTCCGTGGT
GTTGTCGGGGAAATCATCGTCCTTTCCTTGGCTGCTCGCCTGTGTTGCCACCTGGATTCTGCGCGGGACG
TCCTTCTGCTACGTCCCTTCGGCCCTCAATCCAGCGGACCTTCCTTCCCGCGGCCTGCTGCCGGCTCTGC
GGCCTCTTCCGCGTCTTCGCCTTCGCCCTCAGACGAGTCGGATCTCCCTTTGGGCCGCCTCCCCGCATCG
ATACCGTCGACCTCGAGACCTAGAAAAACATGGAGCAATCACAAGTAGCAATACAGCAGCTACCAATGCT
GATTGTGCCTGGCTAGAAGCACAAGAGGAGGAGGAGGTGGGTTTTCCAGTCACACCTCAGGTACCTTTAA
GACCAATGACTTACAAGGCAGCTGTAGATCTTAGCCACTTTTTAAAAGAAAAGGGGGGACTGGAAGGGCT
AATTCACTCCCAACGAAGACAAGATATCCTTGATCTGTGGATCTACCACACACAAGGCTACTTCCCTGAT
TGGCAGAACTACACACCAGGGCCAGGGATCAGATATCCACTGACCTTTGGATGGTGCTACAAGCTAGTAC
CAGTTGAGCAAGAGAAGGTAGAAGAAGCCAATGAAGGAGAGAACACCCGCTTGTTACACCCTGTGAGCCT
GCATGGGATGGATGACCCGGAGAGAGAAGTATTAGAGTGGAGGTTTGACAGCCGCCTAGCATTTCATCAC
ATGGCCCGAGAGCTGCATCCGGACTGTACTGGGTCTCTCTGGTTAGACCAGATCTGAGCCTGGGAGCTCT
CTGGCTAACTAGGGAACCCACTGCTTAAGCCTCAATAAAGCTTGCCTTGAGTGCTTCAAGTAGTGTGTGC
CCGTCTGTTGTGTGACTCTGGTAACTAGAGATCCCTCAGACCCTTTTAGTCAGTGTGGAAAATCTCTAGC
AGGGCCCGTTTAAACCCGCTGATCAGCCTCGACTGTGCCTTCTAGTTGCCAGCCATCTGTTGTTTGCCCC
TCCCCCGTGCCTTCCTTGACCCTGGAAGGTGCCACTCCCACTGTCCTTTCCTAATAAAATGAGGAAATTG
CATCGCATTGTCTGAGTAGGTGTCATTCTATTCTGGGGGGTGGGGTGGGGCAGGACAGCAAGGGGGAGGA
TTGGGAAGACAATAGCAGGCATGCTGGGGATGCGGTGGGCTCTATGGCTTCTGAGGCGGAAAGAACCAGC
TGGGGCTCTAGGGGGTATCCCC
[124 nt withheld, positions 6533-6656]
C
[91 nt withheld, positions 6658-6748]
A
[49 nt withheld, positions 6750-6798]
CCTTTGACGTTGGAGTCCACGTTCTTT
[37 nt withheld, positions 6826-6862]
ACCCTATCTCGGTCTATTCTTTTGATTTATAAGGGATTTTGCCGATTTCGGCCTATTGGTTAAAAAATGA
GCTGATTTAACAAAAATTTAACGCGAATTAATTCTGTGGAATGTGTGTCAGTTAGGGTGTGGAAAGTCCC
CAGGCTCCCCAGCAGGCAGAAGTATGCAAAGCATGCATCTCAATTAGTCAGCAACCAGGTGTGGAAAGTC
CCCAGGCTCCCCAGCAGGCAGAAGTATGCAAAGCATGCATCTCAATTAGTCAGCAACCATAGTCCCGCCC
CTAACTCCGCCCATCCCGCCCCTAACTCCGCCCAGTTCCGCCCATTCTCCGCCCCATGGCTGACTAATTT
TTTTTATTTATGCAGAGGCCGAGGCCGCCTCTGCCTCTGAGCTATTCCAGAAGTAGTGAGGAGGCTTTTT
TGGAGGCCTAGGCTTTTGCAAAAAGCTCCCGGGAGCTTGTATATCCATTTTCGGATCTGATCAGCACGTG
TTGACAATTAATCATCGGCATAGTATATCGGCATAGTATAATACGACAAGGTGAGGAACTAAACCATGGC
CAAGTTGACCAGTGCCGTTCCGGTGCTCACCGCGCGCGACGTCGCCGGAGCGGTCGAGTTCTGGACCGAC
CGGCTCGGGTTCTCCCGGGACTTCGTGGAGGACGACTTCGCCGGTGTGGTCCGGGACGACGTGACCCTGT
TCATCAGCGCGGTCCAGGACCAGGTGGTGCCGGACAACACCCTGGCCTGGGTGTGGGTGCGCGGCCTGGA
CGAGCTGTACGCCGAGTGGTCGGAGGTCGTGTCCACGAACTTCCGGGACGCCTCCGGGCCGGCCATGACC
GAGATCGGCGAGCAGCCGTGGGGGCGGGAGTTCGCCCTGCGCGACCCGGCCGGCAACTGCGTGCACTTCG
TGGCCGAGGAGCAGGACTGACACGTGCTACGAGATTTCGATTCCACCGCCGCCTTCTATGAAAGGTTGGG
CTTCGGAATCGTTTTCCGGGACGCCGGCTGGATGATCCTCCAGCGCGGGGATCTCATGCTGGAGTTCTTC
GCCCACCCCAACTTGTTTATTGCAGCTTATAATGGTTACAAATAAAGCAATAGCATCACAAATTTCACAA
ATAAAGCATTTTTTTCACTGCATTCTAGTTGTGGTTTGTCCAAACTCATCAATGTATCTTATCATGTCTG
TATACCGTCGACCTCTAGCTAGAGCTTGGCGTAATCATGGTCATAGCTGTTTCCTGTGTGAAATTGTTAT
CCGCTCACAATTCCACACAACATACGAGCCGGAAGCATAAAGTGTAAAGCCTGGGGTGCCTAATGAGTGA
GCTAACTCACATTAATTGCGTTGCGCTCACTGCCCGCTTTCCAGTCGGGAAACCTGTCGTGCCAGCTGCA
TTAATGAATCGGCCAACGCGCGGGGAGAGGCGGTTTGCGTATTGGGCGCTCTTCCGCTTCCTCGCTCACT
GACTCGCTGCGCTCGGTCGTTCGGCTGCGGCGAGCGGTATCAGCTCACTCAAAGGCGGTAATACGGTTAT
CCACAGAATCAGGGGATAACGCAGGAAAGAACATGTGAGCAAAAGGCCAGCAAAAGGCCAGGAACCGTAA
AAAGGCCGCGTTGCTGGCGTTTTTCCATAGGCTCCGCCCCCCTGACGAGCATCACAAAAATCGACGCTCA
AGTCAGAGGTGGCGAAACCCGACAGGACTATAAAGATACCAGGCGTTTCCCCCTGGAAGCTCCCTCGTGC
GCTCTCCTGTTCCGACCCTGCCGCTTACCGGATACCTGTCCGCCTTTCTCCCTTCGGGAAGCGTGGCGCT
TTCTCATAGCTCACGCTGTAGGTATCTCAGTTCGGTGTAGGTCGTTCGCTCCAAGCTGGGCTGTGTGCAC
GAACCCCCCGTTCAGCCCGACCGCTGCGCCTTATCCGGTAACTATCGTCTTGAGTCCAACCCGGTAAGAC
ACGACTTATCGCCACTGGCAGCAGCCACTGGTAACAGGATTAGCAGAGCGAGGTATGTAGGCGGTGCTAC
AGAGTTCTTGAAGTGGTGGCCTAACTACGGCTACACTAGAAGAACAGTATTTGGTATCTGCGCTCTGCTG
AAGCCAGTTACCTTCGGAAAAAGAGTTGGTAGCTCTTGATCCGGCAAACAAACCACCGCTGGTAGCGGTG
GTTTTTTTGTTTGCAAGCAGCAGATTACGCGCAGAAAAAAAGGATCTCAAGAAGATCCTTTGATCTTTTC
TACGGGGTCTGACGCTCAGTGGAACGAAAACTCACGTTAAGGGATTTTGGTCATGAGATTATCAAAAAGG
ATCTTCACCTAGATCCTTTTAAATTAAAAATGAAGTTTTAAATCAATCTAAAGTATATATGAGTAAACTT
GGTCTGACAGTTACCAATGCTTAATCAGTGAGGCACCTATCTCAGCGATCTGTCTATTTCGTTCATCCAT
AGTTGCCTGACTCCCCGTCGTGTAGATAACTACGATACGGGAGGGCTTACCATCTGGCCCCAGTGCTGCA
ATGATACCGCGAGACCCACGCTCACCGGCTCCAGATTTATCAGCAATAAACCAGCCAGCCGGAAGGGCCG
AGCGCAGAAGTGGTCCTGCAACTTTATCCGCCTCCATCCAGTCTATTAATTGTTGCCGGGAAGCTAGAGT
AAGTAGTTCGCCAGTTAATAGTTTGCGCAACGTTGTTGCCATTGCTACAGGCATCGTGGTGTCACGCTCG
TCGTTTGGTATGGCTTCATTCAGCTCCGGTTCCCAACGATCAAGGCGAGTTACATGATCCCCCATGTTGT
GCAAAAAAGCGGTTAGCTCCTTCGGTCCTCCGATCGTTGTCAGAAGTAAGTTGGCCGCAGTGTTATCACT
CATGGTTATGGCAGCACTGCATAATTCTCTTACTGTCATGCCATCCGTAAGATGCTTTTCTGTGACTGGT
GAGTACTCAACCAAGTCATTCTGAGAATAGTGTATGCGGCGACCGAGTTGCTCTTGCCCGGCGTCAATAC
GGGATAATACCGCGCCACATAGCAGAACTTTAAAAGTGCTCATCATTGGAAAACGTTCTTCGGGGCGAAA
ACTCTCAAGGATCTTACCGCTGTTGAGATCCAGTTCGATGTAACCCACTCGTGCACCCAACTGATCTTCA
GCATCTTTTACTTTCACCAGCGTTTCTGGGTGAGCAAAAACAGGAAGGCAAAATGCCGCAAAAAAGGGAA
TAAGGGCGACACGGAAATGTTGAATACTCATACTCTTCCTTTTTCAATATTATTGAAGCATTTATCAGGG
TTATTGTCTCATGAGCGGATACATATTTGAATGTATTTAGAAAAATAAACAAATAGGGGTTCCGCGCACA
TTTCCCCGAAAAGTGCCACCTGACGT
Features (pLannotate 1.2.2; 33 found; start..end, strand, type, name):
    191..570     +  enhancer       CMV enhancer: human cytomegalovirus immediate early enhancer
    571..770     +  promoter       CMV promoter: human cytomegalovirus (CMV) immediate early promoter
    788..968     +  LTR            5' LTR (truncated): truncated 5' long terminal repeat (LTR) from HIV-1
   1015..1140    +  misc_feature   HIV-1 Ψ: packaging signal of human immunodeficiency virus type 1
   1124..1487    +  CDS            HIV-1 gag (fragment): gag protein from human immunodeficiency virus 1; gag
   1633..1866    +  misc_feature   RRE: The Rev response element (RRE) of HIV-1 allows for Rev-dependent mRNA export from the nucleus to the cytoplasm.
   2243..2343    +  CDS            Rev (fragment): human immunodeficiency virus 1 (HIV-1) Rev protein; rev; enhances nuclear export of unspliced and incompletely spliced viral mRNAs
   2393..2510    +  misc_feature   cPPT/CTS: central polypurine tract and central termination sequence of HIV-1
   2575..3786    +  promoter       UbC promoter: human ubiquitin C promoter
   3797..3830    -  misc_feature   MCS (fragment): pUC18/19 multiple cloning site
   3840..4556    +  CDS            EGFP: EGFP is a basic (constitutively fluorescent) green fluorescent protein published in 1996, derived from Aequorea victoria. It is reported to be a rapidly-maturing weak dimer with moderate acid sensitivity.
   4566..4622    +  CDS            P2A: 2A peptide from porcine teschovirus-1 polyprotein Eukaryotic ribosomes fail to insert a peptide bond between the Gly and Pro residues, yielding separate polypeptides.
   4623..4910    +  CDS            VAMP2 (fragment): VAMP2_BOVIN - Also known as SYB2. Experimental evidence at protein level: Swiss-Prot protein existence level 1. Involved in the targeting and/or fusion of transport vesicles to their target membrane (By similarity). Major SNARE protein of synaptic vesicles which mediates fusion of synaptic vesicles to release neurotransmitters. Essential for fast vesicular exocytosis and activity-dependent neurotransmitter release as well as fast endocytosis that mediates rapid reuse of synaptic vesicles (By similarity). Modulates the gating characteristics of the delayed rectifier voltage- dependent potassium
   4914..4938    +  misc_feature   MCS (fragment): pBluescript multiple cloning site
   4938..5526    +  misc_feature   WPRE: woodchuck hepatitis virus posttranscriptional regulatory element
   5463..6044    +  CDS            nef (fragment): NEF_HV1H2 - Experimental evidence at protein level: Swiss-Prot protein existence level 1. Extracellular Nef protein targets CD4(+) T-lymphocytes for apoptosis by interacting with CXCR4 surface receptors. From Human immunodeficiency virus type 1 group M subtype B (isolate HXB2) (HIV-1).
   6051..6231    +  LTR            5' LTR (truncated): truncated 5' long terminal repeat (LTR) from HIV-1
   6263..6487    +  polyA_signal   bGH poly(A) signal: bovine growth hormone polyadenylation signal
   6491..6512    +  promoter       SV40 promoter (fragment): SV40 enhancer and early promoter
   6533..6961    +  rep_origin     f1 ori (sequence partly withheld): f1 bacteriophage origin of replication; arrow indicates direction of (+) strand synthesis
   6975..7304    +  promoter       SV40 promoter: SV40 enhancer and early promoter
   7352..7399    +  promoter       EM7 promoter: synthetic bacterial promoter&nbsp
   7418..7792    +  CDS            BleoR: antibiotic-binding protein; Sh ble from Streptoalloteichus hindustanus; confers resistance to bleomycin, phleomycin, and Zeocin™
   7802..7927    +  CDS            ble (fragment): BLE_KLEPN - Experimental evidence at protein level: Swiss-Prot protein existence level 1. Binding protein with a strong affinity to the bleomycin family of antibiotics. Binds to CL990; an antimitotic-antibiotic compound. From Klebsiella pneumoniae.
   7922..8043    +  polyA_signal   SV40 poly(A) signal: SV40 polyadenylation signal
   8116..8132    -  protein_bind   lac operator: The lac repressor binds to the lac operator to inhibit transcription in E. coli. This inhibition can be relieved by adding lactose or isopropyl-β-D-thiogalactopyranoside (IPTG). lac repressor encoded by lacI
   8140..8170    -  promoter       lac promoter: promoter for the E. coli lac operon
   8185..8206    -  protein_bind   CAP binding site: CAP binding activates transcription in the presence of cAMP. E. coli catabolite activator protein
   8219..8311    -  CDS            lacI (fragment): lac repressor; lacI; The lac repressor binds to the lac operator to inhibit transcription in E. coli. This inhibition can be relieved by adding lactose or isopropyl-β-D-thiogalactopyranoside (IPTG).
   8494..9082    -  rep_origin     ori: high-copy-number ColE1/pMB1/pBR322/pUC origin of replication
   9253..10113   -  CDS            AmpR: β-lactamase; bla; confers resistance to ampicillin, carbenicillin, and related antibiotics
  10114..10218   -  promoter       AmpR promoter: bla
  10247..36      -  misc_feature   bom (fragment) (across the origin): basis of mobility region from pBR322
