[The description below was written by a language model from this plasmid's Addgene catalogue record and pLannotate feature annotations shown in this document.]
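Description:
FUGW-UBC-EGFP-2A-dnVAMP2 is a third-generation-style HIV-1 lentiviral transfer plasmid built on the FUGW backbone for expression in mammalian cells. It is propagated in E. coli through a high-copy ColE1/pUC origin with ampicillin selection (AmpR). The backbone also carries an f1 origin and an SV40/EM7-driven BleoR cassette located outside the viral genome. A CMV enhancer/promoter fused to a truncated 5' LTR drives production of the genomic RNA in packaging cells. That RNA carries the Ψ packaging signal with a gag fragment, the RRE for Rev-dependent nuclear export, and the cPPT/CTS element. It ends in a truncated 3' LTR followed by a bGH polyadenylation signal.

The payload is a single bicistronic open reading frame under the human ubiquitin C (UbC) promoter, with EGFP followed by a P2A peptide and a truncated human VAMP2 (synaptobrevin-2). Ribosomal skipping at the 2A sequence yields separate EGFP and VAMP2 polypeptides, so green fluorescence marks transduced cells that also express the mutant. The VAMP2 insert lacks residues 97–116, the C-terminal end of the protein, and the record describes it as dominant-negative. It was cloned between BsrGI and EcoRI sites downstream of EGFP. A WPRE after the coding region enhances transcript stability and expression.

The stated purpose is lentiviral co-expression of GFP and dominant-negative VAMP2, consistent with interfering with VAMP2-dependent SNARE-mediated membrane fusion in labelled cells; the associated study concerns synaptic endocannabinoid signalling. The catalogue's total vector size of 291 bp is clearly erroneous, as the sequenced record is about 10.2 kb. The annotation's match of the insert to bovine VAMP2 is a best database hit and does not contradict the listed human origin.
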