Addgene plasmid #185723: FUGW-UBC-EGFP-2A-dnVAMP2
Purpose: Lentiviral expression of GFP and dominant-negative VAMP2 from UbC promoter
Depositing lab: Jun Ding. Depositing organization: Stanford University. Publication: Postsynaptic synucleins mediate endocannabinoid signaling. Albarran E, Sun Y, Liu Y, Raju K, Dong A, Li Y, Wang S, Sudhof TC, Ding JB. Nat Neurosci. 2023 Jun;26(6):997-1007. doi: 10.1038/s41593-023-01345-0. Epub 2023 May 29. PubMed 37248337.
Backbone
  Vector backbone: FUGW (Plasmid #14883)
  Backbone size w/o insert (bp): 9930
  Total vector size (bp): 291
  Vector type: Mammalian Expression, Lentiviral
Growth in bacteria
  Bacterial resistance: Ampicillin, 100 μg/mL
  Growth temperature: 30°C
  Growth strain: NEB Stable
  Copy number: High Copy
Gene/Insert
  Gene/Insert name: VAMP-2 (alt name: SYB2, VAMP2)
  Species: H. sapiens (human)
  Insert size (bp): 290
  Mutation: deleted AA 97-116
  GenBank ID: NM_014232.3
  Entrez Gene: VAMP2 (a.k.a. NEDHAHM, SYB2, VAMP-2)
  Promoter: hUbC
  Cloning method: Restriction Enzyme; 5′ cloning site BsrGI (not destroyed); 3′ cloning site EcoRI (not destroyed)
  Sequencing primers: 5′ EGFP-C; 3′ WPRE-R
Terms and licenses: Academic/Nonprofit Terms; Industry Terms: Not Available to Industry
How to cite: FUGW-UBC-EGFP-2A-dnVAMP2 was a gift from Jun Ding (Addgene plasmid # 185723 ; http://n2t.net/addgene:185723 ; RRID:Addgene_185723)
